Addgene plasmid #38179: Bcr DH domain pGEX
Depositing lab: Nora Heisterkamp. Depositing organization: Children's Hospital Los Angeles. Publication: Abr and Bcr, two homologous Rac GTPase-activating proteins, control multiple cellular functions of murine macrophages. Cho YJ, Cunnick JM, Yi SJ, Kaartinen V, Groffen J, Heisterkamp N. Mol Cell Biol. 2007 Feb;27(3):899-911. Epub 2006 Nov 20. 10.1128/MCB.00756-06 PubMed 17116687.
Backbone
  Vector backbone: pGEX3X
  Backbone size w/o insert (bp): 5000
  Total vector size (bp): 5850
  Vector type: Bacterial Expression
Growth in bacteria
  Bacterial resistance: Ampicillin, 100 μg/mL
  Growth temperature: 37°C
  Growth strain: Rosetta
  Copy number: High Copy
Gene/Insert
  Gene/Insert name: BCR DH domain
  Species: H. sapiens (human)
  Insert size (bp): 850
  Mutation: BCR DH domain
  GenBank ID: NM_004327
  Entrez Gene: BCR (a.k.a. ALL, BCR1, CML, D22S11, D22S662, PHL)
  Tag / fusion protein: GST (N terminal on insert)
  Cloning method: Restriction Enzyme; 5′ cloning site BamHI (not destroyed); 3′ cloning site EcoRI (not destroyed)
  Sequencing primers: 5′ GST-F; 3′ pGEX3
Terms and licenses: Academic/Nonprofit Terms; Industry Terms: Not Available to Industry
Depositor comments: Constructed by Vesa Kaartinen. An 0.8 kb NheI x Bgl II fragment (BCR NM_004327 nucleotides 2118-2965) was blunted and subcloned into pSK digested with SmaI. Clones with a 5’ BamHI and 3’ EcoRI site were identified. The 566 bp fragment was inserted as a BamHI x EcoRI fragment into pGEX 3X.
How to cite: Bcr DH domain pGEX was a gift from Nora Heisterkamp (Addgene plasmid # 38179 ; http://n2t.net/addgene:38179 ; RRID:Addgene_38179)
