[The description below was written by a language model from this plasmid's Addgene catalogue record.]
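Description:
Bcr DH domain pGEX is a bacterial expression plasmid built on the pGEX3X backbone, carrying a fragment of human BCR that encodes the Dbl-homology (DH) domain fused in frame behind an N-terminal glutathione S-transferase (GST) tag. The backbone is listed at about 5.0 kb and the complete plasmid at about 5.85 kb. It is a high-copy plasmid selected with ampicillin, and the recorded propagation strain is Rosetta, an E. coli expression host that supplies rare tRNAs helpful for translating eukaryotic coding sequences. No feature table is provided, so the promoter and origin are not stated in the record. pGEX-series vectors generally drive the GST fusion from an IPTG-inducible tac promoter under lacI control, and the 3X version places a Factor Xa cleavage site between GST and the insert.

According to the depositor notes, the insert derives from an approximately 0.8 kb NheI–BglII fragment of the BCR cDNA that was blunted and passed through an intermediate cloning vector, pSK, at its SmaI site. It was then moved into pGEX3X as a BamHI–EcoRI fragment, and both sites are retained. The record is internally inconsistent on size: the insert is catalogued as 850 bp, but the comments also refer to a 566 bp fragment at the final cloning step. The exact extent of BCR sequence present should therefore be confirmed by sequencing.

DH domains are the catalytic modules of Rho-family guanine nucleotide exchange factors. The construct is suited to producing and purifying the isolated BCR DH domain on glutathione resin, for instance for pull-down, binding or biochemical assays. The associated publication concerns the roles of Abr and Bcr in murine macrophage function, but the record does not state the specific use of this plasmid.
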