>Addgene plasmid #38179 | Bcr DH domain pGEX | addgene partial sequence | sequence record 54220 | pGEX3
AGGCAGATCGTCAGTCAGTCACGATGAATTCCTGCAGCCCGATCTTGATCTTCAAAGCGTCCAGCTCCTC
ATCGGGCACCAGGGGGATGTTGGGCACTGCCTCCAGTTCATCCACCATCTGGAAGCTGAGATCCGTGAGC
GGAATGTACCATTTGCAGTCATACTGCTGCGTTTTGCCTCCGCTCTGCTTCTTGAGCTTGGTGCAGAGAA
GCAGGTCGGTGAACAGGAAGACGTGGCGCAGCTTGCGGGCCCCCTCCACCAGCTCCACCATGAAGCTGTC
CTTCAGCAGCTGCCGGTGCTCTCCCTTCTTCACCGTCATGGACTGCCGTCGGGGTGTGATCTCCTCATTG
ATGCTGGACAGGAAGTTCTGTGAGATGCGGAGGGCGTCCTGCAGCAAGGGGTGGTCAGGGTGGCTGGCAG
GAGTGTGCTTCAGCAAGTCATGGAGGACCAGCGTGCTCCTCGTCACACGGTCCACAGGCTTGTAGAGCAG
AGTTTCCAGAGAGTTCTTGGTCGTTGGATCCTTGGCATCTTTGTTGCTTCTGGCTCTCAGGTTCTCGGAG
ATTTCTGCAAACTGAGCATTGGCCTGACAGCACTTCTCAGCCATTTCCATGGCAACTCCGTAGTTGTCCA
CGAAGGCCCGGTACACACCCAGCTGGCTGGCCAGCTTCTGGAAGAGGTCGCCCACCCGCTGCTGGTGGCT
CCACTGCTGCACGCGGGGGAAGAGCCCATCATAGAACTCCTTGTGGATCTCGTAGAGCTCAGGCACTTTG
AAGAAGATGGTCTCGATCTGCTGACTCGTCAGCACCGGCTGAGAGGTGGTGGCAGCGGCTTTCAAAGGCT
TCATGGGCAGCAGCAGTGCCTCCAGGTGGCTCAGGTAAGTCTCCTCGCTAGG
